Addgene plasmid #172444: Stargazin-dCherry-FRB
Purpose: Expression of plasma membrane protein Stargazin tagged with dark (non-fluorescent) mCherry-FRB
Depositing lab: Stephen Royle. Depositing organization: University of Warwick. Publication: Endomembranes promote chromosome missegregation by ensheathing misaligned chromosomes. Ferrandiz N, Downie L, Starling GP, Royle SJ. J Cell Biol. 2022 Jun 6;221(6). pii: 213189. doi: 10.1083/jcb.202203021. Epub 2022 Apr 29. PubMed 35486148.
Backbone
  Vector backbone: pmCherry-C1
  Modifications to backbone: Tag is dCherry-HA-FRB, dCherry is Dark mCherry, i.e. mCherry with a mutation (referred to as K70N although it is not at position 70) to render it non-fluorescent
  Vector type: Mammalian Expression
  Selectable markers: Neomycin (select with G418)
Growth in bacteria
  Bacterial resistance: Kanamycin, 50 μg/mL
  Growth temperature: 37°C
  Growth strain: DH5alpha
  Copy number: High Copy
Gene/Insert
  Gene/Insert name: Cacng2
  Species: M. musculus (mouse)
  Entrez Gene: Cacng2 (a.k.a. B230105C07Rik, B930041E13Rik, stargazer, stargazin, stg, wag, waggler)
  Promoter: CMV
  Tag / fusion protein: dCherry-HA-FRB (C terminal on backbone)
  Cloning method: Restriction Enzyme; 5′ cloning site NheI (not destroyed); 3′ cloning site BamHI (not destroyed)
  Sequencing primers: 5′ -
Resource information
  A portion of this plasmid was derived from a plasmid made by: Addgene plasmid 80406
Terms and licenses: Academic/Nonprofit Terms; Industry Terms: Not Available to Industry
Depositor comments: Read the preprint on bioRxiv: https://www.biorxiv.org/content/10.1101/2021.04.23.441091v3.
How to cite: Stargazin-dCherry-FRB was a gift from Stephen Royle (Addgene plasmid # 172444 ; http://n2t.net/addgene:172444 ; RRID:Addgene_172444)
