[The description below was written by a language model from this plasmid's Addgene catalogue record and pLannotate feature annotations shown in this document.]
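Description:
Stargazin-dCherry-FRB is a mammalian expression plasmid of about 6 kb built on the pmCherry-C1 backbone. It is maintained at high copy in E. coli through a ColE1/pUC-type origin and also carries an f1 phage origin. A single Tn5 aminoglycoside phosphotransferase gene (NeoR/KanR) serves both hosts. A bacterial bla-type promoter drives it for kanamycin selection in bacteria. An SV40 enhancer/early promoter with an HSV TK polyadenylation signal drives it for G418 selection in mammalian cells. The short large T antigen, ble and bGH poly(A) fragments in the feature table appear to be partial annotation matches to backbone sequence rather than functional elements.

The payload is mouse Cacng2, which encodes stargazin, a transmembrane AMPA receptor regulatory protein used here as a plasma membrane resident. It was cloned between NheI and BamHI, downstream of the CMV immediate-early enhancer and promoter, and transcription terminates at an SV40 poly(A) signal. Its C terminus is fused in frame to dCherry, an HA epitope and FRB. dCherry is mCherry carrying a point mutation (nominally called K70N) that makes it non-fluorescent, so the protein keeps the architecture of the fluorescent version while leaving the red channel free for other probes. The annotation software accordingly lists it as an mCherry fragment, and the HA tag is not annotated separately.

FRB is the FKBP-rapamycin binding domain of human FRAP (mTOR), which heterodimerises with FKBP in the presence of rapamycin. The construct therefore appears suited as a plasma membrane anchor in chemically induced dimerisation experiments, recruiting FKBP-tagged partners to the cell surface, although the record itself states only expression of the tagged protein. The associated publication concerns endomembranes and chromosome missegregation, and part of the plasmid was derived from an earlier deposited construct.
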