Features (pLannotate 1.2.2; 15 found; start..end, strand, type, name):
     61..364     +  enhancer       CMV enhancer: human cytomegalovirus immediate early enhancer
    365..568     +  promoter       CMV promoter: human cytomegalovirus (CMV) immediate early promoter
    597..1607    +  CDS            Cacng2: CCG2_MOUSE - Also known as Stg. Experimental evidence at protein level: Swiss-Prot protein existence level 1. Regulates the trafficking and gating properties of AMPA- selective glutamate receptors (AMPARs). Promotes their targeting to the cell membrane and synapses and modulates their gating properties by slowing their rates of activation, deactivation and desensitization. Does not show subunit-specific AMPA receptor regulation and regulates all AMPAR subunits. Thought to stabilize the calcium channel in an inactivated (closed) state (By similarity). From Mus musculus (Mouse).
   1629..2334    +  CDS            mCherry (fragment): monomeric derivative of DsRed fluorescent protein (Shaner et al., 2004) mammalian codon-optimized
   2382..2660    +  CDS            FRB (sequence partly withheld): FKBP-rapamycin binding domain of human FRAP
   2680..2763    +  CDS            large T antigen (fragment): large T antigen from SV40 (simian virus 40)
   2786..2907    +  polyA_signal   SV40 poly(A) signal: SV40 polyadenylation signal
   2941..3369    -  rep_origin     f1 ori (sequence partly withheld): f1 bacteriophage origin of replication; arrow indicates direction of (+) strand synthesis
   3396..3500    +  promoter       AmpR promoter: bla
   3502..3859    +  promoter       SV40 promoter: SV40 enhancer and early promoter
   3894..4688    +  CDS            NeoR/KanR: aminoglycoside phosphotransferase from Tn5; aph(3')-II (or nptII); confers resistance to neomycin, kanamycin, and G418 (Geneticin®)
   4709..4861    +  CDS            ble (fragment): BLE_KLEPN - Experimental evidence at protein level: Swiss-Prot protein existence level 1. Binding protein with a strong affinity to the bleomycin family of antibiotics. Binds to CL990; an antimitotic-antibiotic compound. From Klebsiella pneumoniae.
   4920..4967    +  polyA_signal   HSV TK poly(A) signal: herpes simplex virus thymidine kinase polyadenylation signal (Cole and Stacy, 1985)
   5058..5074    -  polyA_signal   bGH poly(A) signal (fragment): bovine growth hormone polyadenylation signal
   5296..5884    +  rep_origin     ori: high-copy-number ColE1/pMB1/pBR322/pUC origin of replication
>Addgene plasmid #172444 | Stargazin-dCherry-FRB | addgene full sequence | sequence record 339432 | Addgene NGS Result
TAGTTATTAATAGTAATCAATTACGGGGTCATTAGTTCATAGCCCATATATGGAGTTCCGCGTTACATAA
CTTACGGTAAATGGCCCGCCTGGCTGACCGCCCAACGACCCCCGCCCATTGACGTCAATAATGACGTATG
TTCCCATAGTAACGCCAATAGGGACTTTCCATTGACGTCAATGGGTGGAGTATTTACGGTAAACTGCCCA
CTTGGCAGTACATCAAGTGTATCATATGCCAAGTACGCCCCCTATTGACGTCAATGACGGTAAATGGCCC
GCCTGGCATTATGCCCAGTACATGACCTTATGGGACTTTCCTACTTGGCAGTACATCTACGTATTAGTCA
TCGCTATTACCATGGTGATGCGGTTTTGGCAGTACATCAATGGGCGTGGATAGCGGTTTGACTCACGGGG
ATTTCCAAGTCTCCACCCCATTGACGTCAATGGGAGTTTGTTTTGGCACCAAAATCAACGGGACTTTCCA
AAATGTCGTAACAACTCCGCCCCATTGACGCAAATGGGCGGTAGGCGTGTACGGTGGGAGGTCTATATAA
GCAGAGCTGGTTTAGTGAACCGTCAGATCCGCTAGCATGGGGCTGTTTGATCGAGGTGTTCAAATGCTTT
TAACCACCGTTGGTGCTTTCGCTGCCTTCAGCTTGATGACCATCGCTGTGGGAACCGACTATTGGCTGTA
CTCCAGAGGGGTTTGCAAGACCAAAAGTGTCAGTGAGAATGAAACCAGCAAGAAGAACGAGGAAGTTATG
ACCCATTCCGGATTATGGAGAACCTGCTGCCTCGAAGGGAACTTCAAAGGTCTGTGCAAGCAAATCGACC
ACTTTCCGGAAGACGCGGACTACGAAGCTGACACCGCAGAGTATTTCCTCCGGGCCGTGAGGGCCTCGAG
TATCTTCCCGATCCTGAGTGTGATCCTGCTTTTCATGGGTGGCCTCTGCATCGCAGCCAGCGAGTTCTAC
AAACCGGTGAACTGCAGGAAGAGCTCGAAGAATTCGAAAAGCTTGACACGCCACAACATCATCCTGAGTG
CTGGCATCTTCTTCGTGTCTGCAGGTCTTAGTAATATCATCGGGATCATCGTGTATATATCAGCCAATGC
TGGAGACCCCTCCAAGAGTGACTCCAAAAAGAACAGCTACTCCTACGGCTGGTCCTTCTACTTCGGGGCC
CTGTCCTTCATCATCGCCGAGATGGTCGGGGTGCTGGCCGTGCACATGTTTATCGACCGCCACAAACAGC
TGCGGGCCACGGCCCGCGCCACCGACTACCTCCAGGCCTCCGCCATCACCCGCATCCCCAGCTACCGCTA
CCGCTACCAGCGCCGCAGCCGCTCCAGCTCGCGCTCCACCGAGCCCTCTCACTCCAGAGACGCCTCGCCC
GTGGGCGTGAAGGGCTTCAACACCCTGCCGTCCACGGAGATCTCCATGTACACCCTCAGTAGGGACCCCC
TGAAGGCTGCCACCACGCCCACCGCCACCTACAACTCGGACAGGGATAACAGCTTTCTCCAGGTCCACAA
CTGTATCCAGAAGGACAGCAAGGACTCTCTCCACGCCAACACAGCCAACCGCCGGACCACGCCCGTAAAG
GATCCACCGGTCGCCACCATGGTGAGCAAGGGCGAGGAGGATAACATGGCCATCATCAAGGAGTTCATGC
GCTTCAAGGTGCACATGGAGGGCTCCGTGAACGGCCACGAGTTCGAGATCGAGGGCGAGGGCGAGGGCCG
CCCCTACGAGGGCACCCAGACCGCCAAGCTGAAGGTGACCAAGGGTGGCCCCCTGCCCTTCGCCTGGGAC
ATCCTGTCCCCTCAGTTCATGTACGGCTCCAACGCCTACGTGAAGCACCCCGCCGACATCCCCGACTACT
TGAAGCTGTCCTTCCCCGAGGGCTTCAAGTGGGAGCGCGTGATGAACTTCGAGGACGGCGGCGTGGTGAC
CGTGACCCAGGACTCCTCCCTGCAGGACGGCGAGTTCATCTACAAGGTGAAGCTGCGCGGCACCAACTTC
CCCTCCGACGGCCCCGTAATGCAGAAGAAGACCATGGGCTGGGAGGCCTCCTCCGAGCGGATGTACCCCG
AGGACGGCGCCCTGAAGGGCGAGATCAAGCAGAGGCTGAAGCTGAAGGACGGCGGCCACTACGACGCTGA
GGTCAAGACCACCTACAAGGCCAAGAAGCCCGTGCAGCTGCCCGGCGCCTACAACGTCAACATCAAGTTG
GACATCACCTCCCACAACGAGGACTACACCATCGTGGAACAGTACGAACGCGCCGAGGGCCGCCACTCCA
CCGGCGGCATGGACGAGCTGTACACTTACCCCTACGACGTGCCCGACTACGCAGGCTCCGCACGAGTGGC
CATCCTCTGGCAT
[270 nt withheld, positions 2394-2663]
GCCGGCTGATAATCTAGATCATAATCAGCCATACCACATTTGTAGAGGTTTTACTTGCTTTAAAAAACCT
CCCACACCTCCCCCTGAACCTGAAACATAAAATGAATGCAATTGTTGTTGTTAACTTGTTTATTGCAGCT
TATAATGGTTACAAATAAAGCAATAGCATCACAAATTTCACAAATAAAGCATTTTTTTCACTGCATTCTA
GTTGTGGTTTGTCCAAACTCATCAATGTATCTTAAGGCGTAAATTGTAAGCGTTAATATTTTGTTAAAAT
TCGCGTTAAATTTTTGTTAAATCAGCTCATTTTTTAACCAATAGGCCGAAATCGGCAAAATCCCTTATAA
ATCAAAAGAATAGACCGAGATAGGGT
[37 nt withheld, positions 3040-3076]
AAAGAACGTGGACTCCAACGTCAAAGG
[49 nt withheld, positions 3104-3152]
T
[91 nt withheld, positions 3154-3244]
G
[124 nt withheld, positions 3246-3369]
CAGGTGGCACTTTTCGGGGAAATGTGCGCGGAACCCCTATTTGTTTATTTTTCTAAATACATTCAAATAT
GTATCCGCTCATGAGACAATAACCCTGATAAATGCTTCAATAATATTGAAAAAGGAAGAGTCCTGAGGCG
GAAAGAACCAGCTGTGGAATGTGTGTCAGTTAGGGTGTGGAAAGTCCCCAGGCTCCCCAGCAGGCAGAAG
TATGCAAAGCATGCATCTCAATTAGTCAGCAACCAGGTGTGGAAAGTCCCCAGGCTCCCCAGCAGGCAGA
AGTATGCAAAGCATGCATCTCAATTAGTCAGCAACCATAGTCCCGCCCCTAACTCCGCCCATCCCGCCCC
TAACTCCGCCCAGTTCCGCCCATTCTCCGCCCCATGGCTGACTAATTTTTTTTATTTATGCAGAGGCCGA
GGCCGCCTCGGCCTCTGAGCTATTCCAGAAGTAGTGAGGAGGCTTTTTTGGAGGCCTAGGCTTTTGCAAA
GATCGATCAAGAGACAGGATGAGGATCGTTTCGCATGATTGAACAAGATGGATTGCACGCAGGTTCTCCG
GCCGCTTGGGTGGAGAGGCTATTCGGCTATGACTGGGCACAACAGACAATCGGCTGCTCTGATGCCGCCG
TGTTCCGGCTGTCAGCGCAGGGGCGCCCGGTTCTTTTTGTCAAGACCGACCTGTCCGGTGCCCTGAATGA
ACTGCAAGACGAGGCAGCGCGGCTATCGTGGCTGGCCACGACGGGCGTTCCTTGCGCAGCTGTGCTCGAC
GTTGTCACTGAAGCGGGAAGGGACTGGCTGCTATTGGGCGAAGTGCCGGGGCAGGATCTCCTGTCATCTC
ACCTTGCTCCTGCCGAGAAAGTATCCATCATGGCTGATGCAATGCGGCGGCTGCATACGCTTGATCCGGC
TACCTGCCCATTCGACCACCAAGCGAAACATCGCATCGAGCGAGCACGTACTCGGATGGAAGCCGGTCTT
GTCGATCAGGATGATCTGGACGAAGAGCATCAGGGGCTCGCGCCAGCCGAACTGTTCGCCAGGCTCAAGG
CGAGCATGCCCGACGGCGAGGATCTCGTCGTGACCCATGGCGATGCCTGCTTGCCGAATATCATGGTGGA
AAATGGCCGCTTTTCTGGATTCATCGACTGTGGCCGGCTGGGTGTGGCGGACCGCTATCAGGACATAGCG
TTGGCTACCCGTGATATTGCTGAAGAGCTTGGCGGCGAATGGGCTGACCGCTTCCTCGTGCTTTACGGTA
TCGCCGCTCCCGATTCGCAGCGCATCGCCTTCTATCGCCTTCTTGACGAGTTCTTCTGAGCGGGACTCTG
GGGTTCGAAATGACCGACCAAGCGACGCCCAACCTGCCATCACGAGATTTCGATTCCACCGCCGCCTTCT
ATGAAAGGTTGGGCTTCGGAATCGTTTTCCGGGACGCCGGCTGGATGATCCTCCAGCGCGGGGATCTCAT
GCTGGAGTTCTTCGCCCACCCTAGGGGGAGGCTAACTGAAACACGGAAGGAGACAATACCGGAAGGAACC
CGCGCTATGACGGCAATAAAAAGACAGAATAAAACGCACGGTGTTGGGTCGTTTGTTCATAAACGCGGGG
TTCGGTCCCAGGGCTGGCACTCTGTCGATACCCCACCGAGACCCCATTGGGGCCAATACGCCCGCGTTTC
TTCCTTTTCCCCACCCCACCCCCCAAGTTCGGGTGAAGGCCCAGGGCTCGCAGCCAACGTCGGGGCGGCA
GGCCCTGCCATAGCCTCAGGTTACTCATATATACTTTAGATTGATTTAAAACTTCATTTTTAATTTAAAA
GGATCTAGGTGAAGATCCTTTTTGATAATCTCATGACCAAAATCCCTTAACGTGAGTTTTCGTTCCACTG
AGCGTCAGACCCCGTAGAAAAGATCAAAGGATCTTCTTGAGATCCTTTTTTTCTGCGCGTAATCTGCTGC
TTGCAAACAAAAAAACCACCGCTACCAGCGGTGGTTTGTTTGCCGGATCAAGAGCTACCAACTCTTTTTC
CGAAGGTAACTGGCTTCAGCAGAGCGCAGATACCAAATACTGTTCTTCTAGTGTAGCCGTAGTTAGGCCA
CCACTTCAAGAACTCTGTAGCACCGCCTACATACCTCGCTCTGCTAATCCTGTTACCAGTGGCTGCTGCC
AGTGGCGATAAGTCGTGTCTTACCGGGTTGGACTCAAGACGATAGTTACCGGATAAGGCGCAGCGGTCGG
GCTGAACGGGGGGTTCGTGCACACAGCCCAGCTTGGAGCGAACGACCTACACCGAACTGAGATACCTACA
GCGTGAGCTATGAGAAAGCGCCACGCTTCCCGAAGGGAGAAAGGCGGACAGGTATCCGGTAAGCGGCAGG
GTCGGAACAGGAGAGCGCACGAGGGAGCTTCCAGGGGGAAACGCCTGGTATCTTTATAGTCCTGTCGGGT
TTCGCCACCTCTGACTTGAGCGTCGATTTTTGTGATGCTCGTCAGGGGGGCGGAGCCTATGGAAAAACGC
CAGCAACGCGGCCTTTTTACGGTTCCTGGCCTTTTGCTGGCCTTTTGCTCACATGTTCTTTCCTGCGTTA
TCCCCTGATTCTGTGGATAACCGTATTACCGCCATGCAT
